Addgene plasmid #189747: pLenti-v2-ALDH1A3gRNA2
Purpose: The construct was used for expression of gRNA and Cas9 for knocking out of the ALDH1A3 gene.
Depositing lab: Robert Sobol. Depositing organization: University of South Alabama, Mitchell Cancer Institute. Publication: A specific inhibitor of ALDH1A3 regulates retinoic acid biosynthesis in glioma stem cells. Li J, Garavaglia S, Ye Z, Moretti A, Belyaeva OV, Beiser A, Ibrahim M, Wilk A, McClellan S, Klyuyeva AV, Goggans KR, Kedishvili NY, Salter EA, Wierzbicki A, Migaud ME, Mullett SJ, Yates NA, Camacho CJ, Rizzi M, Sobol RW. Commun Biol. 2021 Dec 21;4(1):1420. doi: 10.1038/s42003-021-02949-7. PubMed 34934174.
Backbone
  Vector backbone: pLenti-v2
  Total vector size (bp): 13013
  Vector type: CRISPR
  Selectable markers: Puromycin
Growth in bacteria
  Bacterial resistance: Ampicillin, 100 μg/mL
  Growth temperature: 37°C
  Growth strain: NEB Stable
  Copy number: Unknown
Gene/Insert
  Gene/Insert name: Cas9, ALDH1A3 gRNA
  gRNA/shRNA sequence: cgttagcggtggccatggct
  Species: H. sapiens (human)
  Promoter: U6
  Cloning method: Restriction Enzyme; 5′ cloning site BsmBl (unknown if destroyed); 3′ cloning site BsmBl (unknown if destroyed)
  Sequencing primers: 5′ N/A; 3′ N/A
Terms and licenses: Academic/Nonprofit Terms; Industry Terms: Not Available to Industry
How to cite: pLenti-v2-ALDH1A3gRNA2 was a gift from Robert Sobol (Addgene plasmid # 189747 ; http://n2t.net/addgene:189747 ; RRID:Addgene_189747)
