[The description below was written by a language model from this plasmid's Addgene catalogue record and pLannotate feature annotations shown in this document.]
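Description:
pLenti-v2-ALDH1A3gRNA2 is a 13,013 bp all-in-one lentiviral CRISPR plasmid built on the pLenti-v2 backbone, made to express Streptococcus pyogenes Cas9 together with a single guide RNA for knockout of the human ALDH1A3 gene. It is propagated in E. coli through a high-copy ColE1/pUC-type origin with ampicillin selection (AmpR under its own promoter). An f1 origin is also present. Outside the viral region the backbone carries an SV40/EM7-driven BleoR cassette with an SV40 poly(A) signal.

The transfer cassette has a self-inactivating HIV-1 design. A CMV enhancer/promoter replaces the U3 of the truncated 5' LTR to drive genomic RNA synthesis in packaging cells. It is followed by the Ψ packaging signal with a gag fragment, the RRE for Rev-dependent nuclear export, and the cPPT/CTS. The cassette ends in a ΔU3 3' LTR followed by a bGH poly(A) signal. Within the provirus, a human U6 Pol III promoter transcribes the ALDH1A3-targeting spacer, which was cloned by restriction enzyme at BsmBI sites and is fused to the S. pyogenes gRNA scaffold. Downstream, an EF-1α core promoter drives the Cas9 coding sequence, followed on the same strand by the puromycin N-acetyltransferase gene and a WPRE that enhances transcript expression. No separate promoter is annotated for PuroR, which suggests co-expression with Cas9, but the linking element is not identified in the feature table.

Transduced mammalian cells can be selected with puromycin. The record states that the construct was used to express the gRNA and Cas9 for ALDH1A3 knockout, in connection with a study of ALDH1A3 and retinoic acid biosynthesis in glioma stem cells. The "gRNA2" in the name suggests it is one of several guides against this gene.
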