Features (pLannotate 1.2.2; 33 found; start..end, strand, type, name):
      1..380     +  enhancer       CMV enhancer: human cytomegalovirus immediate early enhancer
    381..580     +  promoter       CMV promoter: human cytomegalovirus (CMV) immediate early promoter
    598..778     +  LTR            5' LTR (truncated): truncated 5' long terminal repeat (LTR) from HIV-1
    825..950     +  misc_feature   HIV-1 Ψ: packaging signal of human immunodeficiency virus type 1
    934..1297    +  CDS            HIV-1 gag (fragment): gag protein from human immunodeficiency virus 1; gag
   1443..1676    +  misc_feature   RRE: The Rev response element (RRE) of HIV-1 allows for Rev-dependent mRNA export from the nucleus to the cytoplasm.
   2053..2153    +  CDS            Rev (fragment): human immunodeficiency virus 1 (HIV-1) Rev protein; rev; enhances nuclear export of unspliced and incompletely spliced viral mRNAs
   2203..2320    +  misc_feature   cPPT/CTS: central polypurine tract and central termination sequence of HIV-1
   2371..2611    +  promoter       U6 promoter: RNA polymerase III promoter for human U6 snRNA
   2641..2716    +  misc_RNA       gRNA scaffold: guide RNA scaffold for the Streptococcus pyogenes CRISPR/Cas9 system
   2734..2752    +  CDS            small t antigen (fragment): SV40 (simian virus 40) small t antigen
   2778..2989    +  promoter       EF-1α core promoter: core promoter for human elongation factor EF-1α
   3014..7117    +  CDS            Cas9: Cas9 (Csn1) endonuclease from the Streptococcus pyogenes Type II CRISPR/Cas system generates RNA-guided double strand breaks in DNA
   7255..7852    +  CDS            PuroR (fragment): puromycin N-acetyltransferase; pac from Streptomyces; confers resistance to puromycin
   7868..8456    +  misc_feature   WPRE: woodchuck hepatitis virus posttranscriptional regulatory element
   8507..8526    +  misc_feature   cPPT/CTS (fragment): central polypurine tract and central termination sequence of HIV-1
   8528..8761    +  LTR            3' LTR (ΔU3): self-inactivating 3' long terminal repeat (LTR) from HIV-1
   8793..9017    +  polyA_signal   bGH poly(A) signal: bovine growth hormone polyadenylation signal
   9021..9042    +  promoter       SV40 promoter (fragment): SV40 enhancer and early promoter
   9063..9491    +  rep_origin     f1 ori (sequence partly withheld): f1 bacteriophage origin of replication; arrow indicates direction of (+) strand synthesis
   9505..9834    +  promoter       SV40 promoter: SV40 enhancer and early promoter
   9882..9929    +  promoter       EM7 promoter: synthetic bacterial promoter&nbsp
   9948..10322   +  CDS            BleoR: antibiotic-binding protein; Sh ble from Streptoalloteichus hindustanus; confers resistance to bleomycin, phleomycin, and Zeocin™
  10332..10457   +  CDS            ble (fragment): BLE_KLEPN - Experimental evidence at protein level: Swiss-Prot protein existence level 1. Binding protein with a strong affinity to the bleomycin family of antibiotics. Binds to CL990; an antimitotic-antibiotic compound. From Klebsiella pneumoniae.
  10452..10573   +  polyA_signal   SV40 poly(A) signal: SV40 polyadenylation signal
  10644..10666   -  protein_bind   lac operator (fragment): The lac repressor binds to the lac operator to inhibit transcription in E. coli. This inhibition can be relieved by adding lactose or isopropyl-β-D-thiogalactopyranoside (IPTG). lac repressor encoded by lacI
  10670..10700   -  promoter       lac promoter: promoter for the E. coli lac operon
  10715..10736   -  protein_bind   CAP binding site: CAP binding activates transcription in the presence of cAMP. E. coli catabolite activator protein
  10749..10841   -  CDS            lacI (fragment): lac repressor; lacI; The lac repressor binds to the lac operator to inhibit transcription in E. coli. This inhibition can be relieved by adding lactose or isopropyl-β-D-thiogalactopyranoside (IPTG).
  11024..11612   -  rep_origin     ori: high-copy-number ColE1/pMB1/pBR322/pUC origin of replication
  11783..12643   -  CDS            AmpR: β-lactamase; bla; confers resistance to ampicillin, carbenicillin, and related antibiotics
  12644..12748   -  promoter       AmpR promoter: bla
  12807..12859   -  misc_feature   bom (fragment): basis of mobility region from pBR322
>Addgene plasmid #189747 | pLenti-v2-ALDH1A3gRNA2 | addgene full sequence | sequence record 374853 | Addgene NGS Result
GACATTGATTATTGACTAGTTATTAATAGTAATCAATTACGGGGTCATTAGTTCATAGCCCATATATGGA
GTTCCGCGTTACATAACTTACGGTAAATGGCCCGCCTGGCTGACCGCCCAACGACCCCCGCCCATTGACG
TCAATAATGACGTATGTTCCCATAGTAACGCCAATAGGGACTTTCCATTGACGTCAATGGGTGGAGTATT
TACGGTAAACTGCCCACTTGGCAGTACATCAAGTGTATCATATGCCAAGTACGCCCCCTATTGACGTCAA
TGACGGTAAATGGCCCGCCTGGCATTATGCCCAGTACATGACCTTATGGGACTTTCCTACTTGGCAGTAC
ATCTACGTATTAGTCATCGCTATTACCATGGTGATGCGGTTTTGGCAGTACATCAATGGGCGTGGATAGC
GGTTTGACTCACGGGGATTTCCAAGTCTCCACCCCATTGACGTCAATGGGAGTTTGTTTTGGCACCAAAA
TCAACGGGACTTTCCAAAATGTCGTAACAACTCCGCCCCATTGACGCAAATGGGCGGTAGGCGTGTACGG
TGGGAGGTCTATATAAGCAGCGCGTTTTGCCTGTACTGGGTCTCTCTGGTTAGACCAGATCTGAGCCTGG
GAGCTCTCTGGCTAACTAGGGAACCCACTGCTTAAGCCTCAATAAAGCTTGCCTTGAGTGCTTCAAGTAG
TGTGTGCCCGTCTGTTGTGTGACTCTGGTAACTAGAGATCCCTCAGACCCTTTTAGTCAGTGTGGAAAAT
CTCTAGCAGTGGCGCCCGAACAGGGACTTGAAAGCGAAAGGGAAACCAGAGGAGCTCTCTCGACGCAGGA
CTCGGCTTGCTGAAGCGCGCACGGCAAGAGGCGAGGGGCGGCGACTGGTGAGTACGCCAAAAATTTTGAC
TAGCGGAGGCTAGAAGGAGAGAGATGGGTGCGAGAGCGTCAGTATTAAGCGGGGGAGAATTAGATCGCGA
TGGGAAAAAATTCGGTTAAGGCCAGGGGGAAAGAAAAAATATAAATTAAAACATATAGTATGGGCAAGCA
GGGAGCTAGAACGATTCGCAGTTAATCCTGGCCTGTTAGAAACATCAGAAGGCTGTAGACAAATACTGGG
ACAGCTACAACCATCCCTTCAGACAGGATCAGAAGAACTTAGATCATTATATAATACAGTAGCAACCCTC
TATTGTGTGCATCAAAGGATAGAGATAAAAGACACCAAGGAAGCTTTAGACAAGATAGAGGAAGAGCAAA
ACAAAAGTAAGACCACCGCACAGCAAGCGGCCGCTGATCTTCAGACCTGGAGGAGGAGATATGAGGGACA
ATTGGAGAAGTGAATTATATAAATATAAAGTAGTAAAAATTGAACCATTAGGAGTAGCACCCACCAAGGC
AAAGAGAAGAGTGGTGCAGAGAGAAAAAAGAGCAGTGGGAATAGGAGCTTTGTTCCTTGGGTTCTTGGGA
GCAGCAGGAAGCACTATGGGCGCAGCGTCAATGACGCTGACGGTACAGGCCAGACAATTATTGTCTGGTA
TAGTGCAGCAGCAGAACAATTTGCTGAGGGCTATTGAGGCGCAACAGCATCTGTTGCAACTCACAGTCTG
GGGCATCAAGCAGCTCCAGGCAAGAATCCTGGCTGTGGAAAGATACCTAAAGGATCAACAGCTCCTGGGG
ATTTGGGGTTGCTCTGGAAAACTCATTTGCACCACTGCTGTGCCTTGGAATGCTAGTTGGAGTAATAAAT
CTCTGGAACAGATTTGGAATCACACGACCTGGATGGAGTGGGACAGAGAAATTAACAATTACACAAGCTT
AATACACTCCTTAATTGAAGAATCGCAAAACCAGCAAGAAAAGAATGAACAAGAATTATTGGAATTAGAT
AAATGGGCAAGTTTGTGGAATTGGTTTAACATAACAAATTGGCTGTGGTATATAAAATTATTCATAATGA
TAGTAGGAGGCTTGGTAGGTTTAAGAATAGTTTTTGCTGTACTTTCTATAGTGAATAGAGTTAGGCAGGG
ATATTCACCATTATCGTTTCAGACCCACCTCCCAACCCCGAGGGGACCCGACAGGCCCGAAGGAATAGAA
GAAGAAGGTGGAGAGAGAGACAGAGACAGATCCATTCGATTAGTGAACGGATCGGCACTGCGTGCGCCAA
TTCTGCAGACAAATGGCAGTATTCATCCACAATTTTAAAAGAAAAGGGGGGATTGGGGGGTACAGTGCAG
GGGAAAGAATAGTAGACATAATAGCAACAGACATACAAACTAAAGAATTACAAAAACAAATTACAAAAAT
TCAAAATTTTCGGGTTTATTACAGGGACAGCAGAGATCCAGTTTGGTTAATTAAGGTACCGAGGGCCTAT
TTCCCATGATTCCTTCATATTTGCATATACGATACAAGGCTGTTAGAGAGATAATTAGAATTAATTTGAC
TGTAAACACAAAGATATTAGTACAAAATACGTGACGTAGAAAGTAATAATTTCTTGGGTAGTTTGCAGTT
TTAAAATTATGTTTTAAAATGGACTATCATATGCTTACCGTAACTTGAAAGTATTTCGATTTCTTGGCTT
TATATATCTTGTGGAAAGGACGAAACACCGAGCCATGGCCACCGCTAACGGTTTTAGAGCTAGAAATAGC
AAGTTAAAATAAGGCTAGTCCGTTATCAACTTGAAAAAGTGGCACCGAGTCGGTGCTTTTTTGAATTCGC
TAGCTAGGTCTTGAAAGGAGTGGGAATTGGCTCCGGTGCCCGTCAGTGGGCAGAGCGCACATCGCCCACA
GTCCCCGAGAAGTTGGGGGGAGGGGTCGGCAATTGATCCGGTGCCTAGAGAAGGTGGCGCGGGGTAAACT
GGGAAAGTGATGTCGTGTACTGGCTCCGCCTTTTTCCCGAGGGTGGGGGAGAACCGTATATAAGTGCAGT
AGTCGCCGTGAACGTTCTTTTTCGCAACGGGTTTGCCGCCAGAACACAGGACCGGTTCTAGAGCGCTGCC
ACCATGGACAAGAAGTACAGCATCGGCCTGGACATCGGCACCAACTCTGTGGGCTGGGCCGTGATCACCG
ACGAGTACAAGGTGCCCAGCAAGAAATTCAAGGTGCTGGGCAACACCGACCGGCACAGCATCAAGAAGAA
CCTGATCGGAGCCCTGCTGTTCGACAGCGGCGAAACAGCCGAGGCCACCCGGCTGAAGAGAACCGCCAGA
AGAAGATACACCAGACGGAAGAACCGGATCTGCTATCTGCAAGAGATCTTCAGCAACGAGATGGCCAAGG
TGGACGACAGCTTCTTCCACAGACTGGAAGAGTCCTTCCTGGTGGAAGAGGATAAGAAGCACGAGCGGCA
CCCCATCTTCGGCAACATCGTGGACGAGGTGGCCTACCACGAGAAGTACCCCACCATCTACCACCTGAGA
AAGAAACTGGTGGACAGCACCGACAAGGCCGACCTGCGGCTGATCTATCTGGCCCTGGCCCACATGATCA
AGTTCCGGGGCCACTTCCTGATCGAGGGCGACCTGAACCCCGACAACAGCGACGTGGACAAGCTGTTCAT
CCAGCTGGTGCAGACCTACAACCAGCTGTTCGAGGAAAACCCCATCAACGCCAGCGGCGTGGACGCCAAG
GCCATCCTGTCTGCCAGACTGAGCAAGAGCAGACGGCTGGAAAATCTGATCGCCCAGCTGCCCGGCGAGA
AGAAGAATGGCCTGTTCGGAAACCTGATTGCCCTGAGCCTGGGCCTGACCCCCAACTTCAAGAGCAACTT
CGACCTGGCCGAGGATGCCAAACTGCAGCTGAGCAAGGACACCTACGACGACGACCTGGACAACCTGCTG
GCCCAGATCGGCGACCAGTACGCCGACCTGTTTCTGGCCGCCAAGAACCTGTCCGACGCCATCCTGCTGA
GCGACATCCTGAGAGTGAACACCGAGATCACCAAGGCCCCCCTGAGCGCCTCTATGATCAAGAGATACGA
CGAGCACCACCAGGACCTGACCCTGCTGAAAGCTCTCGTGCGGCAGCAGCTGCCTGAGAAGTACAAAGAG
ATTTTCTTCGACCAGAGCAAGAACGGCTACGCCGGCTACATTGACGGCGGAGCCAGCCAGGAAGAGTTCT
ACAAGTTCATCAAGCCCATCCTGGAAAAGATGGACGGCACCGAGGAACTGCTCGTGAAGCTGAACAGAGA
GGACCTGCTGCGGAAGCAGCGGACCTTCGACAACGGCAGCATCCCCCACCAGATCCACCTGGGAGAGCTG
CACGCCATTCTGCGGCGGCAGGAAGATTTTTACCCATTCCTGAAGGACAACCGGGAAAAGATCGAGAAGA
TCCTGACCTTCCGCATCCCCTACTACGTGGGCCCTCTGGCCAGGGGAAACAGCAGATTCGCCTGGATGAC
CAGAAAGAGCGAGGAAACCATCACCCCCTGGAACTTCGAGGAAGTGGTGGACAAGGGCGCTTCCGCCCAG
AGCTTCATCGAGCGGATGACCAACTTCGATAAGAACCTGCCCAACGAGAAGGTGCTGCCCAAGCACAGCC
TGCTGTACGAGTACTTCACCGTGTATAACGAGCTGACCAAAGTGAAATACGTGACCGAGGGAATGAGAAA
GCCCGCCTTCCTGAGCGGCGAGCAGAAAAAGGCCATCGTGGACCTGCTGTTCAAGACCAACCGGAAAGTG
ACCGTGAAGCAGCTGAAAGAGGACTACTTCAAGAAAATCGAGTGCTTCGACTCCGTGGAAATCTCCGGCG
TGGAAGATCGGTTCAACGCCTCCCTGGGCACATACCACGATCTGCTGAAAATTATCAAGGACAAGGACTT
CCTGGACAATGAGGAAAACGAGGACATTCTGGAAGATATCGTGCTGACCCTGACACTGTTTGAGGACAGA
GAGATGATCGAGGAACGGCTGAAAACCTATGCCCACCTGTTCGACGACAAAGTGATGAAGCAGCTGAAGC
GGCGGAGATACACCGGCTGGGGCAGGCTGAGCCGGAAGCTGATCAACGGCATCCGGGACAAGCAGTCCGG
CAAGACAATCCTGGATTTCCTGAAGTCCGACGGCTTCGCCAACAGAAACTTCATGCAGCTGATCCACGAC
GACAGCCTGACCTTTAAAGAGGACATCCAGAAAGCCCAGGTGTCCGGCCAGGGCGATAGCCTGCACGAGC
ACATTGCCAATCTGGCCGGCAGCCCCGCCATTAAGAAGGGCATCCTGCAGACAGTGAAGGTGGTGGACGA
GCTCGTGAAAGTGATGGGCCGGCACAAGCCCGAGAACATCGTGATCGAAATGGCCAGAGAGAACCAGACC
ACCCAGAAGGGACAGAAGAACAGCCGCGAGAGAATGAAGCGGATCGAAGAGGGCATCAAAGAGCTGGGCA
GCCAGATCCTGAAAGAACACCCCGTGGAAAACACCCAGCTGCAGAACGAGAAGCTGTACCTGTACTACCT
GCAGAATGGGCGGGATATGTACGTGGACCAGGAACTGGACATCAACCGGCTGTCCGACTACGATGTGGAC
CATATCGTGCCTCAGAGCTTTCTGAAGGACGACTCCATCGACAACAAGGTGCTGACCAGAAGCGACAAGA
ACCGGGGCAAGAGCGACAACGTGCCCTCCGAAGAGGTCGTGAAGAAGATGAAGAACTACTGGCGGCAGCT
GCTGAACGCCAAGCTGATTACCCAGAGAAAGTTCGACAATCTGACCAAGGCCGAGAGAGGCGGCCTGAGC
GAACTGGATAAGGCCGGCTTCATCAAGAGACAGCTGGTGGAAACCCGGCAGATCACAAAGCACGTGGCAC
AGATCCTGGACTCCCGGATGAACACTAAGTACGACGAGAATGACAAGCTGATCCGGGAAGTGAAAGTGAT
CACCCTGAAGTCCAAGCTGGTGTCCGATTTCCGGAAGGATTTCCAGTTTTACAAAGTGCGCGAGATCAAC
AACTACCACCACGCCCACGACGCCTACCTGAACGCCGTCGTGGGAACCGCCCTGATCAAAAAGTACCCTA
AGCTGGAAAGCGAGTTCGTGTACGGCGACTACAAGGTGTACGACGTGCGGAAGATGATCGCCAAGAGCGA
GCAGGAAATCGGCAAGGCTACCGCCAAGTACTTCTTCTACAGCAACATCATGAACTTTTTCAAGACCGAG
ATTACCCTGGCCAACGGCGAGATCCGGAAGCGGCCTCTGATCGAGACAAACGGCGAAACCGGGGAGATCG
TGTGGGATAAGGGCCGGGATTTTGCCACCGTGCGGAAAGTGCTGAGCATGCCCCAAGTGAATATCGTGAA
AAAGACCGAGGTGCAGACAGGCGGCTTCAGCAAAGAGTCTATCCTGCCCAAGAGGAACAGCGATAAGCTG
ATCGCCAGAAAGAAGGACTGGGACCCTAAGAAGTACGGCGGCTTCGACAGCCCCACCGTGGCCTATTCTG
TGCTGGTGGTGGCCAAAGTGGAAAAGGGCAAGTCCAAGAAACTGAAGAGTGTGAAAGAGCTGCTGGGGAT
CACCATCATGGAAAGAAGCAGCTTCGAGAAGAATCCCATCGACTTTCTGGAAGCCAAGGGCTACAAAGAA
GTGAAAAAGGACCTGATCATCAAGCTGCCTAAGTACTCCCTGTTCGAGCTGGAAAACGGCCGGAAGAGAA
TGCTGGCCTCTGCCGGCGAACTGCAGAAGGGAAACGAACTGGCCCTGCCCTCCAAATATGTGAACTTCCT
GTACCTGGCCAGCCACTATGAGAAGCTGAAGGGCTCCCCCGAGGATAATGAGCAGAAACAGCTGTTTGTG
GAACAGCACAAGCACTACCTGGACGAGATCATCGAGCAGATCAGCGAGTTCTCCAAGAGAGTGATCCTGG
CCGACGCTAATCTGGACAAAGTGCTGTCCGCCTACAACAAGCACCGGGATAAGCCCATCAGAGAGCAGGC
CGAGAATATCATCCACCTGTTTACCCTGACCAATCTGGGAGCCCCTGCCGCCTTCAAGTACTTTGACACC
ACCATCGACCGGAAGAGGTACACCAGCACCAAAGAGGTGCTGGACGCCACCCTGATCCACCAGAGCATCA
CCGGCCTGTACGAGACACGGATCGACCTGTCTCAGCTGGGAGGCGACAAGCGACCTGCCGCCACAAAGAA
GGCTGGACAGGCTAAGAAGAAGAAAGATTACAAAGACGATGACGATAAGGGATCCGGCGCAACAAACTTC
TCTCTGCTGAAACAAGCCGGAGATGTCGAAGAGAATCCTGGACCGACCGAGTACAAGCCCACGGTGCGCC
TCGCCACCCGCGACGACGTCCCCAGGGCCGTACGCACCCTCGCCGCCGCGTTCGCCGACTACCCCGCCAC
GCGCCACACCGTCGATCCGGACCGCCACATCGAGCGGGTCACCGAGCTGCAAGAACTCTTCCTCACGCGC
GTCGGGCTCGACATCGGCAAGGTGTGGGTCGCGGACGACGGCGCCGCGGTGGCGGTCTGGACCACGCCGG
AGAGCGTCGAAGCGGGGGCGGTGTTCGCCGAGATCGGCCCGCGCATGGCCGAGTTGAGCGGTTCCCGGCT
GGCCGCGCAGCAACAGATGGAAGGCCTCCTGGCGCCGCACCGGCCCAAGGAGCCCGCGTGGTTCCTGGCC
ACCGTCGGAGTCTCGCCCGACCACCAGGGCAAGGGTCTGGGCAGCGCCGTCGTGCTCCCCGGAGTGGAGG
CGGCCGAGCGCGCCGGGGTGCCCGCCTTCCTGGAGACCTCCGCGCCCCGCAACCTCCCCTTCTACGAGCG
GCTCGGCTTCACCGTCACCGCCGACGTCGAGGTGCCCGAAGGACCGCGCACCTGGTGCATGACCCGCAAG
CCCGGTGCCTGAACGCGTTAAGTCGACAATCAACCTCTGGATTACAAAATTTGTGAAAGATTGACTGGTA
TTCTTAACTATGTTGCTCCTTTTACGCTATGTGGATACGCTGCTTTAATGCCTTTGTATCATGCTATTGC
TTCCCGTATGGCTTTCATTTTCTCCTCCTTGTATAAATCCTGGTTGCTGTCTCTTTATGAGGAGTTGTGG
CCCGTTGTCAGGCAACGTGGCGTGGTGTGCACTGTGTTTGCTGACGCAACCCCCACTGGTTGGGGCATTG
CCACCACCTGTCAGCTCCTTTCCGGGACTTTCGCTTTCCCCCTCCCTATTGCCACGGCGGAACTCATCGC
CGCCTGCCTTGCCCGCTGCTGGACAGGGGCTCGGCTGTTGGGCACTGACAATTCCGTGGTGTTGTCGGGG
AAATCATCGTCCTTTCCTTGGCTGCTCGCCTGTGTTGCCACCTGGATTCTGCGCGGGACGTCCTTCTGCT
ACGTCCCTTCGGCCCTCAATCCAGCGGACCTTCCTTCCCGCGGCCTGCTGCCGGCTCTGCGGCCTCTTCC
GCGTCTTCGCCTTCGCCCTCAGACGAGTCGGATCTCCCTTTGGGCCGCCTCCCCGCGTCGACTTTAAGAC
CAATGACTTACAAGGCAGCTGTAGATCTTAGCCACTTTTTAAAAGAAAAGGGGGGACTGGAAGGGCTAAT
TCACTCCCAACGAAGACAAGATCTGCTTTTTGCTTGTACTGGGTCTCTCTGGTTAGACCAGATCTGAGCC
TGGGAGCTCTCTGGCTAACTAGGGAACCCACTGCTTAAGCCTCAATAAAGCTTGCCTTGAGTGCTTCAAG
TAGTGTGTGCCCGTCTGTTGTGTGACTCTGGTAACTAGAGATCCCTCAGACCCTTTTAGTCAGTGTGGAA
AATCTCTAGCAGGGCCCGTTTAAACCCGCTGATCAGCCTCGACTGTGCCTTCTAGTTGCCAGCCATCTGT
TGTTTGCCCCTCCCCCGTGCCTTCCTTGACCCTGGAAGGTGCCACTCCCACTGTCCTTTCCTAATAAAAT
GAGGAAATTGCATCGCATTGTCTGAGTAGGTGTCATTCTATTCTGGGGGGTGGGGTGGGGCAGGACAGCA
AGGGGGAGGATTGGGAAGACAATAGCAGGCATGCTGGGGATGCGGTGGGCTCTATGGCTTCTGAGGCGGA
AAGAACCAGCTGGGGCTCTAGGGGGTATCCCC
[124 nt withheld, positions 9063-9186]
C
[91 nt withheld, positions 9188-9278]
A
[49 nt withheld, positions 9280-9328]
CCTTTGACGTTGGAGTCCACGTTCTTT
[37 nt withheld, positions 9356-9392]
ACCCTATCTCGGTCTATTCTTTTGATTTATAAGGGATTTTGCCGATTTCGGCCTATTGGTTAAAAAATGA
GCTGATTTAACAAAAATTTAACGCGAATTAATTCTGTGGAATGTGTGTCAGTTAGGGTGTGGAAAGTCCC
CAGGCTCCCCAGCAGGCAGAAGTATGCAAAGCATGCATCTCAATTAGTCAGCAACCAGGTGTGGAAAGTC
CCCAGGCTCCCCAGCAGGCAGAAGTATGCAAAGCATGCATCTCAATTAGTCAGCAACCATAGTCCCGCCC
CTAACTCCGCCCATCCCGCCCCTAACTCCGCCCAGTTCCGCCCATTCTCCGCCCCATGGCTGACTAATTT
TTTTTATTTATGCAGAGGCCGAGGCCGCCTCTGCCTCTGAGCTATTCCAGAAGTAGTGAGGAGGCTTTTT
TGGAGGCCTAGGCTTTTGCAAAAAGCTCCCGGGAGCTTGTATATCCATTTTCGGATCTGATCAGCACGTG
TTGACAATTAATCATCGGCATAGTATATCGGCATAGTATAATACGACAAGGTGAGGAACTAAACCATGGC
CAAGTTGACCAGTGCCGTTCCGGTGCTCACCGCGCGCGACGTCGCCGGAGCGGTCGAGTTCTGGACCGAC
CGGCTCGGGTTCTCCCGGGACTTCGTGGAGGACGACTTCGCCGGTGTGGTCCGGGACGACGTGACCCTGT
TCATCAGCGCGGTCCAGGACCAGGTGGTGCCGGACAACACCCTGGCCTGGGTGTGGGTGCGCGGCCTGGA
CGAGCTGTACGCCGAGTGGTCGGAGGTCGTGTCCACGAACTTCCGGGACGCCTCCGGGCCGGCCATGACC
GAGATCGGCGAGCAGCCGTGGGGGCGGGAGTTCGCCCTGCGCGACCCGGCCGGCAACTGCGTGCACTTCG
TGGCCGAGGAGCAGGACTGACACGTGCTACGAGATTTCGATTCCACCGCCGCCTTCTATGAAAGGTTGGG
CTTCGGAATCGTTTTCCGGGACGCCGGCTGGATGATCCTCCAGCGCGGGGATCTCATGCTGGAGTTCTTC
GCCCACCCCAACTTGTTTATTGCAGCTTATAATGGTTACAAATAAAGCAATAGCATCACAAATTTCACAA
ATAAAGCATTTTTTTCACTGCATTCTAGTTGTGGTTTGTCCAAACTCATCAATGTATCTTATCATGTCTG
TATACCGTCGACCTCTAGCTAGAGCTTGGCGTAATCATGGTCATAGCTGTTTCCTGTGTGAAATTGTTAT
CCGCTCACAATTCCACACAACATACGAGCCGGAAGCATAAAGTGTAAAGCCTGGGGTGCCTAATGAGTGA
GCTAACTCACATTAATTGCGTTGCGCTCACTGCCCGCTTTCCAGTCGGGAAACCTGTCGTGCCAGCTGCA
TTAATGAATCGGCCAACGCGCGGGGAGAGGCGGTTTGCGTATTGGGCGCTCTTCCGCTTCCTCGCTCACT
GACTCGCTGCGCTCGGTCGTTCGGCTGCGGCGAGCGGTATCAGCTCACTCAAAGGCGGTAATACGGTTAT
CCACAGAATCAGGGGATAACGCAGGAAAGAACATGTGAGCAAAAGGCCAGCAAAAGGCCAGGAACCGTAA
AAAGGCCGCGTTGCTGGCGTTTTTCCATAGGCTCCGCCCCCCTGACGAGCATCACAAAAATCGACGCTCA
AGTCAGAGGTGGCGAAACCCGACAGGACTATAAAGATACCAGGCGTTTCCCCCTGGAAGCTCCCTCGTGC
GCTCTCCTGTTCCGACCCTGCCGCTTACCGGATACCTGTCCGCCTTTCTCCCTTCGGGAAGCGTGGCGCT
TTCTCATAGCTCACGCTGTAGGTATCTCAGTTCGGTGTAGGTCGTTCGCTCCAAGCTGGGCTGTGTGCAC
GAACCCCCCGTTCAGCCCGACCGCTGCGCCTTATCCGGTAACTATCGTCTTGAGTCCAACCCGGTAAGAC
ACGACTTATCGCCACTGGCAGCAGCCACTGGTAACAGGATTAGCAGAGCGAGGTATGTAGGCGGTGCTAC
AGAGTTCTTGAAGTGGTGGCCTAACTACGGCTACACTAGAAGAACAGTATTTGGTATCTGCGCTCTGCTG
AAGCCAGTTACCTTCGGAAAAAGAGTTGGTAGCTCTTGATCCGGCAAACAAACCACCGCTGGTAGCGGTG
GTTTTTTTGTTTGCAAGCAGCAGATTACGCGCAGAAAAAAAGGATCTCAAGAAGATCCTTTGATCTTTTC
TACGGGGTCTGACGCTCAGTGGAACGAAAACTCACGTTAAGGGATTTTGGTCATGAGATTATCAAAAAGG
ATCTTCACCTAGATCCTTTTAAATTAAAAATGAAGTTTTAAATCAATCTAAAGTATATATGAGTAAACTT
GGTCTGACAGTTACCAATGCTTAATCAGTGAGGCACCTATCTCAGCGATCTGTCTATTTCGTTCATCCAT
AGTTGCCTGACTCCCCGTCGTGTAGATAACTACGATACGGGAGGGCTTACCATCTGGCCCCAGTGCTGCA
ATGATACCGCGAGACCCACGCTCACCGGCTCCAGATTTATCAGCAATAAACCAGCCAGCCGGAAGGGCCG
AGCGCAGAAGTGGTCCTGCAACTTTATCCGCCTCCATCCAGTCTATTAATTGTTGCCGGGAAGCTAGAGT
AAGTAGTTCGCCAGTTAATAGTTTGCGCAACGTTGTTGCCATTGCTACAGGCATCGTGGTGTCACGCTCG
TCGTTTGGTATGGCTTCATTCAGCTCCGGTTCCCAACGATCAAGGCGAGTTACATGATCCCCCATGTTGT
GCAAAAAAGCGGTTAGCTCCTTCGGTCCTCCGATCGTTGTCAGAAGTAAGTTGGCCGCAGTGTTATCACT
CATGGTTATGGCAGCACTGCATAATTCTCTTACTGTCATGCCATCCGTAAGATGCTTTTCTGTGACTGGT
GAGTACTCAACCAAGTCATTCTGAGAATAGTGTATGCGGCGACCGAGTTGCTCTTGCCCGGCGTCAATAC
GGGATAATACCGCGCCACATAGCAGAACTTTAAAAGTGCTCATCATTGGAAAACGTTCTTCGGGGCGAAA
ACTCTCAAGGATCTTACCGCTGTTGAGATCCAGTTCGATGTAACCCACTCGTGCACCCAACTGATCTTCA
GCATCTTTTACTTTCACCAGCGTTTCTGGGTGAGCAAAAACAGGAAGGCAAAATGCCGCAAAAAAGGGAA
TAAGGGCGACACGGAAATGTTGAATACTCATACTCTTCCTTTTTCAATATTATTGAAGCATTTATCAGGG
TTATTGTCTCATGAGCGGATACATATTTGAATGTATTTAGAAAAATAAACAAATAGGGGTTCCGCGCACA
TTTCCCCGAAAAGTGCCACCTGACGTCGACGGATCGGGAGATCTCCCGATCCCCTATGGTGCACTCTCAG
TACAATCTGCTCTGATGCCGCATAGTTAAGCCAGTATCTGCTCCCTGCTTGTGTGTTGGAGGTCGCTGAG
TAGTGCGCGAGCAAAATTTAAGCTACAACAAGGCAAGGCTTGACCGACAATTGCATGAAGAATCTGCTTA
GGGTTAGGCGTTTTGCGCTGCTTCGCGATGTACGGGCCAGATATACGCGTT
